Addgene plasmid #38142: RCIscript-GoldyTALEN
Purpose: destination vector for the Golden Gate TALEN kit, for in vitro synthesis of TALEN mRNAs
Depositing lab: Daniel Carlson & Stephen Ekker. Depositing organization: Recombinetics. Publication: Efficient TALEN-mediated gene knockout in livestock. Carlson DF, Tan W, Lillico SG, Stverakova D, Proudfoot C, Christian M, Voytas DF, Long CR, Whitelaw CB, Fahrenkrug SC. Proc Natl Acad Sci U S A. 2012 Oct 1. 10.1073/pnas.1211446109 PubMed 23027955.
Backbone
  Vector backbone: pBSK
  Backbone size w/o insert (bp): 2900
  Total vector size (bp): 4651
  Vector type: mRNA transcription vector
Growth in bacteria
  Bacterial resistance: Ampicillin, 100 μg/mL
  Growth temperature: 37°C
  Growth strain: Stbl3
  Copy number: High Copy
Gene/Insert
  Gene/Insert name: GoldyTALEN (alt name: TALEN)
  Species: Synthetic
  Insert size (bp): 1800
  Mutation: Truncate at N and C terminous
  Promoter: T3
  Tag / fusion protein: FokI homodimer (C terminal on insert); AcV5 (N terminal on insert)
  Cloning method: Restriction Enzyme; 5′ cloning site Esp31 (destroyed during cloning); 3′ cloning site Esp31 (destroyed during cloning)
  Sequencing primers: 5′ CGTGACCGCAATGGAGGC; 3′ CACTGCATCCATGGCAGG
Resource information
  A portion of this plasmid was derived from a plasmid made by: It is a deriviative of a plasmid (pTAL-Leu) in the TALEN kit supplied by Dan Voytas.
Terms and licenses: Academic/Nonprofit Terms; Industry Terms: Not Available to Industry
Depositor comments: Please note that this plasmid can be prone to recombination in bacteria. We recommend storing and propagating the construct in Stbl3 cells and screen 4-6 colonies by sequencing with TAL_F1 (ttggcgtcggcaaacagtgg) primer. The F1 origin feature in the full plasmid sequence is in reverse compliment orientation. Please view Addgene's quality control sequence for the most accurate information. The flipped orientation does not affect the SacI site necessary to linearize the plasmid. For further reference, this plasmid was also used in the Bedell et al Nature 2012 publication (PMID 23000899). For more information on Carlson TALEN Add-On Plasmids please refer to: http://www.addgene.org/TALeffector/goldengate/add-ons/#carlson
How to cite: RCIscript-GoldyTALEN was a gift from Daniel Carlson & Stephen Ekker (Addgene plasmid # 38142 ; http://n2t.net/addgene:38142 ; RRID:Addgene_38142)
