[The description below was written by a language model from this plasmid's Addgene catalogue record.]
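Description:
RCIscript-GoldyTALEN is an mRNA transcription vector built on a pBSK (pBluescript-type) backbone, with a recorded total size of about 4.65 kb. It serves as a destination plasmid for the Golden Gate TALEN assembly kit. It is a high-copy bacterial plasmid selected with ampicillin and carries an f1 origin. The depositor notes that this origin lies in the reverse-complement orientation relative to the supplied full sequence, which does not affect the SacI site used to linearize the plasmid. The construct derives in part from pTAL-Leu, a plasmid in the original Golden Gate TALEN kit. It can be prone to recombination in bacteria, so it is maintained in a recombination-deficient strain (Stbl3), and sequence screening of several colonies is advised.

The roughly 1.8 kb synthetic insert is the GoldyTALEN scaffold, a TAL effector framework truncated at both its N and C termini. It carries an N-terminal AcV5 epitope tag and a C-terminal FokI nuclease domain of the homodimeric type. Custom repeat arrays that specify the DNA target are inserted into the scaffold by Golden Gate cloning through Esp3I sites. Esp3I is a type IIS enzyme, and its sites are destroyed during assembly, leaving a continuous TALEN open reading frame. A T3 promoter upstream of the scaffold lets the linearized plasmid act as a template for in vitro run-off transcription. No mammalian promoter is recorded, so the nuclease is meant to be delivered as synthetic mRNA rather than expressed from the plasmid in cells. The associated publication used such TALEN pairs for targeted gene knockout in livestock.
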