>Addgene plasmid #38142 | RCIscript-GoldyTALEN | addgene partial sequence | sequence record 56690 | TAL_F1 5'-ttggcgtcggcaaacagtgg-3'
GGATGCGGGGGAGTTGAGAGGTCCGCCGTTACAGTTGGACACAGGCCAACTTGTGAAGATTGCAAAACGT
GGCGGCGTGACCGCAATGGAGGCAGTGCATGCATCGCGCAATGCACTGACGGGTGCCCCCCTGGAGACGG
GCGCCGCTACAGGGCGCGTCCCATTCGCCATTCAGGCTGCGCAACTGTTGGGAAGGGCGATCGGTGCGGG
CCTCTTCGCTATTACGCCAGCTGGCGAAAGGGGGATGTGCTGCAAGGCGATTAAGTTGGGTAACGCCAGG
GTTTTCCCAGTCACGACGTTGTAAAACGACGGCCAGTGAGCGCGCGTAATACGACTCACTATAGGGCGAA
TTGGGTACCGGGCCCCCCCTCGAGGTCCTCCAGCTTTTGTTCCCTTTAGTGAGGGTTAATTGCGCGCTTG
GCGTAATCATGGTCATAGCTGTTTCCTGTGTGAAATTGTTATCCGCTCACAATTCCACACAACATACGAG
CCGGAAGCATAAAGTGTAAAGCCTGGGGTGCCTAATGAGTGAGCTAACTCACATTAATTGCGTTGCGCTC
ACTGCCCGCTTTCCACCGGTCGTCTCCAACGACCACCTCGTCGCCTTGGCCTGCCTCGGCGGACGTCCTG
CCATGGATGCAGTGAAAAAGGGATTGCCGCACGCGCCGGAATTGATCAGAAGAGTCAATCGCCGTATTGG
CGAACGCACGTCCCATCGCGTTGCCTCTAGATCCCAGCTAGTGAAATCTGAATTGGAAGAGAAGAAATCT
GAACTTAGACATAAATTGAAATATGTGCCACATGAATATATTGAATTGATTGAAATCGCA
