>Addgene plasmid #38142 | RCIscript-GoldyTALEN | addgene partial sequence | sequence record 56691 | pBR322ori-F  5'-GGGAAACGCCTGGTATCTTT-3'
ACTTGAGCGTCGATTTTTGTGATGCTCGTCAGGGGGGCGGAGCCTATGGAAAAACGCCAGCAACGCGGCC
TTTTTACGGTTCCTGGCCTTTTGCTGGCCTTTTGCTCACATGTTCTTTCCTGCGTTATCCCCTGATTCTG
TGGATAACCGTATTACCGCCTTTGAGTGAGCTGATACCGCTCGCCGCAGCCGAACGACCGAGCGCAGCGA
GTCAGTGAGCGAGGAAGCGGAAGAGCGCCCAATACGCAAACCGAATTAACCCTCACTAAAGGGAAGCTTG
CTTGTTCTTTTTGCAGAAGCTCAGAATAAACGCTCAACTTTGGCAGATCTAACTCGAGAAAGATATTGTA
TATATCGTAACAATAGGAGGTTCAACAATGGCTTCCTCCCCTCCAAAGAAAAAGAGAAAGGTTAGTTGGA
AGGACGCAAGTGGTTGGTCTAGAGTGGATCTACGCACGCTCGGCTACAGTCAGCAGCAGCAAGAGAAGAT
CAAACCGAAGGTGCGTTCGACAGTGGCGCAGCACCACGAGGCACTGGTGGGCCATGGGTTTACACACGCG
CACATCGTTGCGCTCAGCCAACACCCGGCAGCGTTAGGGACCGTCGCTGTCACGTATCAGCACATAATCA
CGGCGTTGCCAGAGGCGACACACGAAGACATCGTTGGCGTCGGCAAACAGTGGTCCGGCGCACGCGCCCT
GGAGGCCTTGCTCACGGATGCGGGGGAGTTGAGAGGTCCGCCGTTACAGTTGGACACAGGCCAACTTGTG
AAGATTGCAAAACGTGGCGGCGTGACCGCAATGGAGGCAGTGCATGCATCGCGCAATGCACTGACGGGTG
CCCCCCTGGAGACGGGCGCC
