>Addgene plasmid #38142 | RCIscript-GoldyTALEN | addgene partial sequence | sequence record 76523 | F1ori-F
TTGATTTATAAGGGATTTTGCCGATTTCGGCCTATTGGTTAAAAAATGAGCTGATTTAACAAAAATTTAA
CGCGAATTTTAACAAAATATTAACGCTTACAATTTAGGTGGCACTTTTCGGGGAAATGTGCGCGGAACCC
CTATTTGTTTATTTTTCTAAATACATTCAAATATGTATCCGCTCATGAGACAATAACCCTGATAAATGCT
TCAATAATATTGAAAAAGGAAGAGTATGAGTATTCAACATTTCCGTGTCGCCCTTATTCCCTTTTTTGCG
GCATTTTGCCTTCCTGTTTTTGCTCACCCAGAAACGCTGGTGAAAGTAAAAGATGCTGAAGATCAGTTGG
GTGCACGAGTGGGTTACATCGAACTGGATCTCAACAGCGGTAAGATCCTTGAGAGTTTTCGCCCCGAAGA
ACGTTTTCCAATGATGAGCACTTTTAAAGTTCTGCTATGTGGCGCGGTATTATCCCGTATTGACGCCGGG
CAAGAGCAACTCGGTCGCCGCATACACTATTCTCAGAATGACTTGGTTGAGTACTCACCAGTCACAGAAA
AGCATCTTACGGATGGCATGACAGTAAGAGAATTATGCAGTGCTGCCATAACCATGAGTGATAACACTGC
GGCCAACTTACTTCTGACAACGATCGGAGGACCGAAGGAGCTAACCGCTTTTTTGCACAACATGGGGGAT
CATGTAACTCGCCTTGATCGTTGGGAACCGGAGCTGAATGAAGCCATACCAAACGACGAGCGTGACACCA
CGATGCCTGTAGCAATGGCAACAACGTTGCGCAAACTATTAACTGGCGAACTACTTACTCTAGCTTCCCG
GCAACAATTAATAGACTGGATGGAGGCGG
