>Addgene plasmid #38142 | RCIscript-GoldyTALEN | addgene partial sequence | sequence record 77787 | F1ori-R 5'-AGGGAAGAAAGCGAAAGGAG-3'
[65 nt withheld, positions 1-65]
CCCATTCGCCATTCAGGCTGCGCAACTGTTGGGAAGGGCGATCGGTGCGGGCCTCTTCGCTATTACGCCA
GCTGGCGAAAGGGGGATGTGCTGCAAGGCGATTAAGTTGGGTAACGCCAGGGTTTTCCCAGTCACGACGT
TGTAAAACGACGGCCAGTG
