>Addgene plasmid #38142 | RCIscript-GoldyTALEN | addgene partial sequence | sequence record 78348 | pGEM-HE-3 5'-gtaagttggtattatgtagc
TTGAGGCTGGTTTAGTGGTAACCAGATCCTAGTCAGTCACTAGCCTATTAAAAGTTTATCTCACCGTTAT
TAAATTTCCTTCTCACTTCCTCAAGTGTCAATGTACCAGCTTTAATCATTTCTCCACCAATCAAAAGCTC
TTCTACACTAAGAACAGCTCCATTACAATTAGTGATATGATTCAATCTTGTAAGCTGAGCTTTGTAGTTT
CCTTTGAAATGACCACTCACAAACAAGAACTTAAATTCTGTTACTGAAGATGGATAGACTTTCCACCATT
CATTAGGGTTGATATGCTTGTTTCTTGTTTGATTCTCTTCGACATATCTTTGCATTTCATCTGCTTGACC
AATTGGAAGATTATAACCTCCTGAATATGCCTTAGTATCAACGATCACACCGTAATCAATAGGAGATCCG
ACAGTATAAATTGCTCCGTCTGGTTTCCTTGATCCACCCAAATGTTTACCACGATAACCATAAACCTTCA
TAAAGAACTCCATCACCTTCATTTCAAGGATTCTATCCTGAGTTGAATTTCTTGCGATTTCAATCAATTC
AATATATTCATGTGGCACATATTTCAATTTATGTCTAAGTTCAGATTTCTTCTCTTCCAATTCAGATTTC
ACTAGCTGGGATCTAGAGGCAACGCGATGGGACGTGCGTTCGCCAATACGGCGATTGACTCTTCTGATCA
ATTCCGGCGCGTGCGGCA
