>Addgene plasmid #38142 | RCIscript-GoldyTALEN | addgene partial sequence | sequence record 78349 | lac-promoter-R 5'-CCGGAAGCATAAAGTGTAAA-3'
GCTACTCACATTAATTGCGTTGCGCTCACTGCCCGCTTTCCACCGGTCGTCTCCAACGACCACCTCGTCG
CCTTGGCCTGCCTCGGCGGACGTCCTGCCATGGATGCAGTGAAAAAGGGATTGCCGCACGCGCCGGAATT
GATCAGAAGAGTCAATCGCCGTATTGGCGAACGCACGTCCCATCGCGTTGCCTCTAGATCCCAGCTAGTG
AAATCTGAATTGGAAGAGAAGAAATCTGAACTTAGACATAAATTGAAATATGTGCCACATGAATATATTG
AATTGATTGAAATCGCAAGAAATTCAACTCAGGATAGAATCCTTGAAATGAAGGTGATGGAGTTCTTTAT
GAAGGTTTATGGTTATCGTGGTAAACATTTGGGTGGATCAAGGAAACCAGACGGAGCAATTTATACTGTC
GGATCTCCTATTGATTACGGTGTGATCGTTGATACTAAGGCATATTCAGGAGGTTATAATCTTCCAATTG
GTCAAGCAGATGAAATGCAAAGATATGTCGAAGAGAATCAAACAAGAAACAAGCATATCAACCCTAATGA
ATGGTGGAAAGTCTATCCATCTTCAGTAACAGAATTTAAGTTCTTGTTTGTGAGTGGTCATTTCAAAGGA
AACTACAAAGCTCAGCTTACAAGATTGAATCATATCACTAATTGTAATGGAGCTGTTCTTAGTGTAGAAG
AGCTTTTGATTGGTGGAGAAATGATTAAAGCTGGTACATTGACACTTGAGGAAGTGAGAAGGAAATTTAA
TAACGGTGAGATAAACTTTTAATA
